Addgene plasmid #161634: IDG_KCNJ15_OE_1
Purpose: Overexpresses KCNJ15
Depositing lab: Mike McManus. Depositing organization: University of California, San Francisco (UCSF).
Backbone
  Vector backbone: pLX304
  Vector type: Mammalian Expression
  Selectable markers: Blasticidin
Growth in bacteria
  Bacterial resistance: Ampicillin, 100 μg/mL
  Growth temperature: 30°C
  Growth strain: NEB Stable
  Copy number: Low Copy
Gene/Insert
  Gene/Insert name: KCNJ15
  Species: H. sapiens (human)
  Entrez Gene: KCNJ15 (a.k.a. IRKK, KIR1.3, KIR4.2)
  Tag / fusion protein: V5 (C terminal on backbone)
  Cloning method: Gateway Cloning
Terms and licenses: Academic/Nonprofit Terms; Industry Terms: Not Available to Industry
How to cite: IDG_KCNJ15_OE_1 was a gift from Mike McManus (Addgene plasmid # 161634 ; http://n2t.net/addgene:161634 ; RRID:Addgene_161634)
