[The description below was written by a language model from this plasmid's Addgene catalogue record and pLannotate feature annotations shown in this document.]
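Description:
IDG_KCNJ15_OE_1 is an overexpression construct for human KCNJ15 (also known as KIR4.2 or KIR1.3), an inward rectifier potassium channel, built in the pLX304 backbone by Gateway cloning. The catalogue lists it as a mammalian expression vector. The feature table shows that it is also a third-generation-style, self-inactivating HIV-1 lentiviral transfer plasmid. It has an RSV promoter fused to a truncated 5' LTR, the Ψ packaging signal with a gag fragment, the Rev response element, a cPPT/CTS and a ΔU3 3' LTR followed by an SV40 poly(A) signal. In bacteria it is maintained through a ColE1/pUC-type origin and selected with ampicillin via β-lactamase. The annotation describes this origin as high-copy, although the catalogue records the plasmid as low copy. An f1 origin, an SV40 origin and lac/T7/T3 remnants of the cloning backbone are also present.

Within the proviral region there are two expression units. A human PGK promoter drives blasticidin S deaminase, which allows blasticidin selection of cells carrying the vector. Downstream, after the cPPT/CTS, the CMV immediate-early enhancer and promoter drive the KCNJ15 coding sequence. This sequence is flanked by the attB1 and attB2 sites left by Gateway recombination and is followed by a backbone-encoded V5 epitope, recorded as a C-terminal tag for detecting the channel protein. A WPRE after the tag enhances transcript stability and expression.

The recorded purpose is simply overexpression of KCNJ15. The design supports either transient transfection or packaging into lentiviral particles to generate blasticidin-selected cells stably expressing the V5-tagged channel.
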