Features (pLannotate 1.2.2; 32 found; start..end, strand, type, name):
      1..304     +  enhancer       CMV enhancer: human cytomegalovirus immediate early enhancer
    305..508     +  promoter       CMV promoter: human cytomegalovirus (CMV) immediate early promoter
    532..549     +  protein_bind   attB1 (fragment): mutant version of attB; core recombination site for the Gateway® BP reaction BP Clonase™
    555..1679    +  CDS            KCNJ15: KCJ15_HUMAN - Also known as KCNJ14. Experimental evidence at protein level: Swiss-Prot protein existence level 1. Inward rectifier potassium channels are characterized by a greater tendency to allow potassium to flow into the cell rather than out of it. Their voltage dependence is regulated by the concentration of extracellular potassium; as external potassium is raised, the voltage range of the channel opening shifts to more positive voltages. The inward rectification is mainly due to the blockage of outward current by internal magnesium. From Homo sapiens (Human).
   1682..1705    -  protein_bind   attB2: mutant version of attB; recombination site for the Gateway® BP reaction BP Clonase™
   1707..1748    +  CDS            V5 tag: epitope tag from simian virus 5
   1790..2378    +  misc_feature   WPRE: woodchuck hepatitis virus posttranscriptional regulatory element
   2429..2448    +  misc_feature   cPPT/CTS (fragment): central polypurine tract and central termination sequence of HIV-1
   2450..2683    +  LTR            3' LTR (ΔU3): self-inactivating 3' long terminal repeat (LTR) from HIV-1
   2761..2882    +  polyA_signal   SV40 poly(A) signal: SV40 polyadenylation signal
   2922..3057    +  rep_origin     SV40 ori: SV40 origin of replication
   3078..3096    -  promoter       T7 promoter: promoter for bacteriophage T7 RNA polymerase
   3104..3259    +  CDS            lacZα (fragment): LacZα fragment of β-galactosidase; lacZ fragment
   3264..3692    +  rep_origin     f1 ori (sequence partly withheld): f1 bacteriophage origin of replication; arrow indicates direction of (+) strand synthesis
   3745..3849    +  promoter       AmpR promoter: bla
   3850..4710    +  CDS            AmpR: β-lactamase; bla; confers resistance to ampicillin, carbenicillin, and related antibiotics
   4881..5469    +  rep_origin     ori: high-copy-number ColE1/pMB1/pBR322/pUC origin of replication
   5652..5744    +  CDS            lacI (fragment): lac repressor; lacI; The lac repressor binds to the lac operator to inhibit transcription in E. coli. This inhibition can be relieved by adding lactose or isopropyl-β-D-thiogalactopyranoside (IPTG).
   5757..5778    +  protein_bind   CAP binding site: CAP binding activates transcription in the presence of cAMP. E. coli catabolite activator protein
   5793..5823    +  promoter       lac promoter: promoter for the E. coli lac operon
   5831..5847    +  protein_bind   lac operator: The lac repressor binds to the lac operator to inhibit transcription in E. coli. This inhibition can be relieved by adding lactose or isopropyl-β-D-thiogalactopyranoside (IPTG). lac repressor encoded by lacI
   5892..5910    +  promoter       T3 promoter: promoter for bacteriophage T3 RNA polymerase
   5938..6164    +  promoter       RSV promoter: Rous sarcoma virus enhancer/promoter
   6165..6345    +  LTR            5' LTR (truncated): truncated 5' long terminal repeat (LTR) from HIV-1
   6392..6517    +  misc_feature   HIV-1 Ψ: packaging signal of human immunodeficiency virus type 1
   6501..6864    +  CDS            HIV-1 gag (fragment): gag protein from human immunodeficiency virus 1; gag
   7010..7243    +  misc_feature   RRE: The Rev response element (RRE) of HIV-1 allows for Rev-dependent mRNA export from the nucleus to the cytoplasm.
   7620..7646    +  CDS            Rev (fragment): human immunodeficiency virus 1 (HIV-1) Rev protein; rev; enhances nuclear export of unspliced and incompletely spliced viral mRNAs
   7647..8147    +  promoter       hPGK promoter: human phosphoglycerate kinase 1 promoter
   8159..8554    +  CDS            BSD: blasticidin S deaminase; Aspergillus terreus BSD; confers resistance to blasticidin
   8614..8731    +  misc_feature   cPPT/CTS: central polypurine tract and central termination sequence of HIV-1
   8790..8847    +  enhancer       CMV enhancer (fragment): human cytomegalovirus immediate early enhancer
>Addgene plasmid #161634 | IDG_KCNJ15_OE_1 | addgene full sequence | sequence record 319562 | Addgene NGS Result
CGTTACATAACTTACGGTAAATGGCCCGCCTGGCTGACCGCCCAACGACCCCCGCCCATTGACGTCAATA
ATGACGTATGTTCCCATAGTAACGCCAATAGGGACTTTCCATTGACGTCAATGGGTGGAGTATTTACGGT
AAACTGCCCACTTGGCAGTACATCAAGTGTATCATATGCCAAGTACGCCCCCTATTGACGTCAATGACGG
TAAATGGCCCGCCTGGCATTATGCCCAGTACATGACCTTATGGGACTTTCCTACTTGGCAGTACATCTAC
GTATTAGTCATCGCTATTACCATGGTGATGCGGTTTTGGCAGTACATCAATGGGCGTGGATAGCGGTTTG
ACTCACGGGGATTTCCAAGTCTCCACCCCATTGACGTCAATGGGAGTTTGTTTTGGCACCAAAATCAACG
GGACTTTCCAAAATGTCGTAACAACTCCGCCCCATTGACGCAAATGGGCGGTAGGCGTGTACGGTGGGAG
GTCTATATAAGCAGAGCTCTCTGGCTAACTGTCGGGATCAACAAGTTTGTACAAAAAAGTTGGCATGGAT
GCCATTCACATCGGCATGTCCAGCACCCCCCTGGTGAAGCACACTGCTGGGGCTGGGCTCAAGGCCAACA
GACCCCGCGTCATGTCCAAGAGTGGGCACAGCAACGTGAGAATTGACAAAGTGGATGGCATATACCTACT
CTACCTGCAAGACCTGTGGACCACAGTTATCGACATGAAGTGGAGATACAAACTCACCCTGTTCGCTGCC
ACTTTTGTGATGACCTGGTTCCTTTTTGGAGTCATCTACTATGCCATCGCGTTTATTCATGGGGACTTAG
AACCCGGTGAGCCCATTTCAAATCATACCCCCTGCATCATGAAAGTGGACTCTCTCACTGGGGCGTTTCT
CTTTTCCCTGGAATCCCAGACAACCATTGGCTATGGAGTCCGTTCCATCACAGAGGAATGTCCTCATGCC
ATCTTCCTGTTGGTTGCTCAGTTGGTCATCACGACCTTGATTGAGATCTTCATCACCGGAACCTTCCTGG
CCAAAATCGCCAGACCCAAAAAGCGGGCTGAGACCATCAAGTTCAGCCACTGTGCAGTCATCACCAAGCA
GAATGGGAAGCTGTGCTTGGTGATTCAGGTAGCCAATATGAGGAAGAGCCTCTTGATTCAGTGCCAGCTC
TCTGGCAAGCTCCTGCAGACCCACGTCACCAAGGAGGGGGAGCGGATTCTCCTCAACCAAGCCACTGTCA
AATTCCACGTGGACTCCTCCTCTGAGAGCCCCTTCCTCATTCTGCCCATGACATTCTACCATGTGCTGGA
TGAGACGAGCCCCCTGAGAGACCTCACACCCCAAAACCTAAAGGAGAAGGAGTTTGAGCTTGTGGTCCTC
CTCAATGCCACTGTGGAATCCACCAGCGCTGTCTGCCAGAGCCGAACATCTTATATCCCAGAGGAAATCT
ACTGGGGTTTTGAGTTTGTGCCTGTGGTATCTCTCTCCAAAAATGGAAAATATGTGGCTGATTTCAGTCA
GTTTGAACAGATTCGGAAAAGCCCAGATTGCACATTTTACTGTGCAGATTCTGAGAAACAGCAACTCGAG
GAGAAGTACAGGCAGGAGGATCAGAGGGAAAGAGAACTGAGGACACTTTTATTACAACAGAGCAATGTCT
GCCCAACTTTCTTGTACAAAGTGGTTGGTAAGCCTATCCCTAACCCTCTCCTCGGTCTCGATTCTACGTA
GTAATGAGCTAGCGCTAACCGGTGGCGCGTTAAGTCGACAATCAACCTCTGGATTACAAAATTTGTGAAA
GATTGACTGGTATTCTTAACTATGTTGCTCCTTTTACGCTATGTGGATACGCTGCTTTAATGCCTTTGTA
TCATGCTATTGCTTCCCGTATGGCTTTCATTTTCTCCTCCTTGTATAAATCCTGGTTGCTGTCTCTTTAT
GAGGAGTTGTGGCCCGTTGTCAGGCAACGTGGCGTGGTGTGCACTGTGTTTGCTGACGCAACCCCCACTG
GTTGGGGCATTGCCACCACCTGTCAGCTCCTTTCCGGGACTTTCGCTTTCCCCCTCCCTATTGCCACGGC
GGAACTCATCGCCGCCTGCCTTGCCCGCTGCTGGACAGGGGCTCGGCTGTTGGGCACTGACAATTCCGTG
GTGTTGTCGGGGAAATCATCGTCCTTTCCTTGGCTGCTCGCCTGTGTTGCCACCTGGATTCTGCGCGGGA
CGTCCTTCTGCTACGTCCCTTCGGCCCTCAATCCAGCGGACCTTCCTTCCCGCGGCCTGCTGCCGGCTCT
GCGGCCTCTTCCGCGTCTTCGCCTTCGCCCTCAGACGAGTCGGATCTCCCTTTGGGCCGCCTCCCCGCGT
CGACTTTAAGACCAATGACTTACAAGGCAGCTGTAGATCTTAGCCACTTTTTAAAAGAAAAGGGGGGACT
GGAAGGGCTAATTCACTCCCAACGAAGACAAGATCTGCTTTTTGCTTGTACTGGGTCTCTCTGGTTAGAC
CAGATCTGAGCCTGGGAGCTCTCTGGCTAACTAGGGAACCCACTGCTTAAGCCTCAATAAAGCTTGCCTT
GAGTGCTTCAAGTAGTGTGTGCCCGTCTGTTGTGTGACTCTGGTAACTAGAGATCCCTCAGACCCTTTTA
GTCAGTGTGGAAAATCTCTAGCAGTACGTATAGTAGTTCATGTCATCTTATTATTCAGTATTTATAACTT
GCAAAGAAATGAATATCAGAGAGTGAGAGGAACTTGTTTATTGCAGCTTATAATGGTTACAAATAAAGCA
ATAGCATCACAAATTTCACAAATAAAGCATTTTTTTCACTGCATTCTAGTTGTGGTTTGTCCAAACTCAT
CAATGTATCTTATCATGTCTGGCTCTAGCTATCCCGCCCCTAACTCCGCCCATCCCGCCCCTAACTCCGC
CCAGTTCCGCCCATTCTCCGCCCCATGGCTGACTAATTTTTTTTATTTATGCAGAGGCCGAGGCCGCCTC
GGCCTCTGAGCTATTCCAGAAGTAGTGAGGAGGCTTTTTTGGAGGCCTAGGGACGTACCCAATTCGCCCT
ATAGTGAGTCGTATTACGCGCGCTCACTGGCCGTCGTTTTACAACGTCGTGACTGGGAAAACCCTGGCGT
TACCCAACTTAATCGCCTTGCAGCACATCCCCCTTTCGCCAGCTGGCGTAATAGCGAAGAGGCCCGCACC
GATCGCCCTTCCCAACAGTTGCGCAGCCTGAATGGCGAATGGG
[124 nt withheld, positions 3264-3387]
C
[91 nt withheld, positions 3389-3479]
A
[49 nt withheld, positions 3481-3529]
CCTTTGACGTTGGAGTCCACGTTCTTT
[37 nt withheld, positions 3557-3593]
ACCCTATCTCGGTCTATTCTTTTGATTTATAAGGGATTTTGCCGATTTCGGCCTATTGGTTAAAAAATGA
GCTGATTTAACAAAAATTTAACGCGAATTTTAACAAAATATTAACGCTTACAATTTAGGTGGCACTTTTC
GGGGAAATGTGCGCGGAACCCCTATTTGTTTATTTTTCTAAATACATTCAAATATGTATCCGCTCATGAG
ACAATAACCCTGATAAATGCTTCAATAATATTGAAAAAGGAAGAGTATGAGTATTCAACATTTCCGTGTC
GCCCTTATTCCCTTTTTTGCGGCATTTTGCCTTCCTGTTTTTGCTCACCCAGAAACGCTGGTGAAAGTAA
AAGATGCTGAAGATCAGTTGGGTGCACGAGTGGGTTACATCGAACTGGATCTCAACAGCGGTAAGATCCT
TGAGAGTTTTCGCCCCGAAGAACGTTTTCCAATGATGAGCACTTTTAAAGTTCTGCTATGTGGCGCGGTA
TTATCCCGTATTGACGCCGGGCAAGAGCAACTCGGTCGCCGCATACACTATTCTCAGAATGACTTGGTTG
AGTACTCACCAGTCACAGAAAAGCATCTTACGGATGGCATGACAGTAAGAGAATTATGCAGTGCTGCCAT
AACCATGAGTGATAACACTGCGGCCAACTTACTTCTGACAACGATCGGAGGACCGAAGGAGCTAACCGCT
TTTTTGCACAACATGGGGGATCATGTAACTCGCCTTGATCGTTGGGAACCGGAGCTGAATGAAGCCATAC
CAAACGACGAGCGTGACACCACGATGCCTGTAGCAATGGCAACAACGTTGCGCAAACTATTAACTGGCGA
ACTACTTACTCTAGCTTCCCGGCAACAATTAATAGACTGGATGGAGGCGGATAAAGTTGCAGGACCACTT
CTGCGCTCGGCCCTTCCGGCTGGCTGGTTTATTGCTGATAAATCTGGAGCCGGTGAGCGTGGGTCTCGCG
GTATCATTGCAGCACTGGGGCCAGATGGTAAGCCCTCCCGTATCGTAGTTATCTACACGACGGGGAGTCA
GGCAACTATGGATGAACGAAATAGACAGATCGCTGAGATAGGTGCCTCACTGATTAAGCATTGGTAACTG
TCAGACCAAGTTTACTCATATATACTTTAGATTGATTTAAAACTTCATTTTTAATTTAAAAGGATCTAGG
TGAAGATCCTTTTTGATAATCTCATGACCAAAATCCCTTAACGTGAGTTTTCGTTCCACTGAGCGTCAGA
CCCCGTAGAAAAGATCAAAGGATCTTCTTGAGATCCTTTTTTTCTGCGCGTAATCTGCTGCTTGCAAACA
AAAAAACCACCGCTACCAGCGGTGGTTTGTTTGCCGGATCAAGAGCTACCAACTCTTTTTCCGAAGGTAA
CTGGCTTCAGCAGAGCGCAGATACCAAATACTGTTCTTCTAGTGTAGCCGTAGTTAGGCCACCACTTCAA
GAACTCTGTAGCACCGCCTACATACCTCGCTCTGCTAATCCTGTTACCAGTGGCTGCTGCCAGTGGCGAT
AAGTCGTGTCTTACCGGGTTGGACTCAAGACGATAGTTACCGGATAAGGCGCAGCGGTCGGGCTGAACGG
GGGGTTCGTGCACACAGCCCAGCTTGGAGCGAACGACCTACACCGAACTGAGATACCTACAGCGTGAGCT
ATGAGAAAGCGCCACGCTTCCCGAAGGGAGAAAGGCGGACAGGTATCCGGTAAGCGGCAGGGTCGGAACA
GGAGAGCGCACGAGGGAGCTTCCAGGGGGAAACGCCTGGTATCTTTATAGTCCTGTCGGGTTTCGCCACC
TCTGACTTGAGCGTCGATTTTTGTGATGCTCGTCAGGGGGGCGGAGCCTATGGAAAAACGCCAGCAACGC
GGCCTTTTTACGGTTCCTGGCCTTTTGCTGGCCTTTTGCTCACATGTTCTTTCCTGCGTTATCCCCTGAT
TCTGTGGATAACCGTATTACCGCCTTTGAGTGAGCTGATACCGCTCGCCGCAGCCGAACGACCGAGCGCA
GCGAGTCAGTGAGCGAGGAAGCGGAAGAGCGCCCAATACGCAAACCGCCTCTCCCCGCGCGTTGGCCGAT
TCATTAATGCAGCTGGCACGACAGGTTTCCCGACTGGAAAGCGGGCAGTGAGCGCAACGCAATTAATGTG
AGTTAGCTCACTCATTAGGCACCCCAGGCTTTACACTTTATGCTTCCGGCTCGTATGTTGTGTGGAATTG
TGAGCGGATAACAATTTCACACAGGAAACAGCTATGACCATGATTACGCCAAGCGCGCAATTAACCCTCA
CTAAAGGGAACAAAAGCTGGAGCTGCAAGCTTAATGTAGTCTTATGCAATACTCTTGTAGTCTTGCAACA
TGGTAACGATGAGTTAGCAACATGCCTTACAAGGAGAGAAAAAGCACCGTGCATGCCGATTGGTGGAAGT
AAGGTGGTACGATCGTGCCTTATTAGGAAGGCAACAGACGGGTCTGACATGGATTGGACGAACCACTGAA
TTGCCGCATTGCAGAGATATTGTATTTAAGTGCCTAGCTCGATACATAAACGGGTCTCTCTGGTTAGACC
AGATCTGAGCCTGGGAGCTCTCTGGCTAACTAGGGAACCCACTGCTTAAGCCTCAATAAAGCTTGCCTTG
AGTGCTTCAAGTAGTGTGTGCCCGTCTGTTGTGTGACTCTGGTAACTAGAGATCCCTCAGACCCTTTTAG
TCAGTGTGGAAAATCTCTAGCAGTGGCGCCCGAACAGGGACTTGAAAGCGAAAGGGAAACCAGAGGAGCT
CTCTCGACGCAGGACTCGGCTTGCTGAAGCGCGCACGGCAAGAGGCGAGGGGCGGCGACTGGTGAGTACG
CCAAAAATTTTGACTAGCGGAGGCTAGAAGGAGAGAGATGGGTGCGAGAGCGTCAGTATTAAGCGGGGGA
GAATTAGATCGCGATGGGAAAAAATTCGGTTAAGGCCAGGGGGAAAGAAAAAATATAAATTAAAACATAT
AGTATGGGCAAGCAGGGAGCTAGAACGATTCGCAGTTAATCCTGGCCTGTTAGAAACATCAGAAGGCTGT
AGACAAATACTGGGACAGCTACAACCATCCCTTCAGACAGGATCAGAAGAACTTAGATCATTATATAATA
CAGTAGCAACCCTCTATTGTGTGCATCAAAGGATAGAGATAAAAGACACCAAGGAAGCTTTAGACAAGAT
AGAGGAAGAGCAAAACAAAAGTAAGACCACCGCACAGCAAGCGGCCGCTGATCTTCAGACCTGGAGGAGG
AGATATGAGGGACAATTGGAGAAGTGAATTATATAAATATAAAGTAGTAAAAATTGAACCATTAGGAGTA
GCACCCACCAAGGCAAAGAGAAGAGTGGTGCAGAGAGAAAAAAGAGCAGTGGGAATAGGAGCTTTGTTCC
TTGGGTTCTTGGGAGCAGCAGGAAGCACTATGGGCGCAGCGTCAATGACGCTGACGGTACAGGCCAGACA
ATTATTGTCTGGTATAGTGCAGCAGCAGAACAATTTGCTGAGGGCTATTGAGGCGCAACAGCATCTGTTG
CAACTCACAGTCTGGGGCATCAAGCAGCTCCAGGCAAGAATCCTGGCTGTGGAAAGATACCTAAAGGATC
AACAGCTCCTGGGGATTTGGGGTTGCTCTGGAAAACTCATTTGCACCACTGCTGTGCCTTGGAATGCTAG
TTGGAGTAATAAATCTCTGGAACAGATTTGGAATCACACGACCTGGATGGAGTGGGACAGAGAAATTAAC
AATTACACAAGCTTAATACACTCCTTAATTGAAGAATCGCAAAACCAGCAAGAAAAGAATGAACAAGAAT
TATTGGAATTAGATAAATGGGCAAGTTTGTGGAATTGGTTTAACATAACAAATTGGCTGTGGTATATAAA
ATTATTCATAATGATAGTAGGAGGCTTGGTAGGTTTAAGAATAGTTTTTGCTGTACTTTCTATAGTGAAT
AGAGTTAGGCAGGGATATTCACCATTATCGTTTCAGACCCACCTCCCAACCCCGAGGGGACCCTTGCGCC
TTTTCCAAGGCAGCCCTGGGTTTGCGCAGGGACGCGGCTGCTCTGGGCGTGGTTCCGGGAAACGCAGCGG
CGCCGACCCTGGGTCTCGCACATTCTTCACGTCCGTTCGCAGCGTCACCCGGATCTTCGCCGCTACCCTT
GTGGGCCCCCCGGCGACGCTTCCTGCTCCGCCCCTAAGTCGGGAAGGTTCCTTGCGGTTCGCGGCGTGCC
GGACGTGACAAACGGAAGCCGCACGTCTCACTAGTACCCTCGCAGACGGACAGCGCCAGGGAGCAATGGC
AGCGCGCCGACCGCGATGGGCTGTGGCCAATAGCGGCTGCTCAGCAGGGCGCGCCGAGAGCAGCGGCCGG
GAAGGGGCGGTGCGGGAGGCGGGGTGTGGGGCGGTAGTGTGGGCCCTGTTCCTGCCCGCGCGGTGTTCCG
CATTCTGCAAGCCTCCGGAGCGCACGTCGGCAGTCGGCTCCCTCGTTGACCGAATCACCGACCTCTCTCC
CCAGGGGGTACCACCATGGCCAAGCCTTTGTCTCAAGAAGAATCCACCCTCATTGAAAGAGCAACGGCTA
CAATCAACAGCATCCCCATCTCTGAAGACTACAGCGTCGCCAGCGCAGCTCTCTCTAGCGACGGCCGCAT
CTTCACTGGTGTCAATGTATATCATTTTACTGGGGGACCTTGTGCAGAACTCGTGGTGCTGGGCACTGCT
GCTGCTGCGGCAGCTGGCAACCTGACTTGTATCGTCGCGATCGGAAATGAGAACAGGGGCATCTTGAGCC
CCTGCGGACGGTGCCGACAGGTGCTTCTCGATCTGCATCCTGGGATCAAAGCCATAGTGAAGGACAGTGA
TGGACAGCCGACGGCAGTTGGGATTCGTGAATTGCTGCCCTCTGGTTATGTGTGGGAGGGCCTGCAGCTG
CAGTAGTAAGAATTCTAGATCTTGAGACAAATGGCAGTATTCATCCACAATTTTAAAAGAAAAGGGGGGA
TTGGGGGGTACAGTGCAGGGGAAAGAATAGTAGACATAATAGCAACAGACATACAAACTAAAGAATTACA
AAAACAAATTACAAAAATTCAAAATTTTCGGGTTTATTACAGGGACAGCAGAGATCCACTTTGGCGCCGG
CTCGAGGGGGCCCGGGGTTATTAATAGTAATCAATTACGGGGTCATTAGTTCATAGCCCATATATGGAGT
TCCG
