>Addgene plasmid #161634 | IDG_KCNJ15_OE_1 | depositor partial sequence | sequence record 313333 | Partial Sequence
ATGGATGCCATTCACATCGGCATGTCCAGCACCCCCCTGGTGAAGCACACTGCTGGGGCTGGGCTCAAGG
CCAACAGACCCCGCGTCATGTCCAAGAGTGGGCACAGCAACGTGAGAATTGACAAAGTGGATGGCATATA
CCTACTCTACCTGCAAGACCTGTGGACCACAGTTATCGACATGAAGTGGAGATACAAACTCACCCTGTTC
GCTGCCACTTTTGTGATGACCTGGTTCCTTTTTGGAGTCATCTACTATGCCATCGCGTTTATTCATGGGG
ACTTAGAACCCGGTGAGCCCATTTCAAATCATACCCCCTGCATCATGAAAGTGGACTCTCTCACTGGGGC
GTTTCTCTTTTCCCTGGAATCCCAGACAACCATTGGCTATGGAGTCCGTTCCATCACAGAGGAATGTCCT
CATGCCATCTTCCTGTTGGTTGCTCAGTTGGTCATCACGACCTTGATTGAGATCTTCATCACCGGAACCT
TCCTGGCCAAAATCGCCAGACCCAAAAAGCGGGCTGAGACCATCAAGTTCAGCCACTGTGCAGTCATCAC
CAAGCAGAATGGGAAGCTGTGCTTGGTGATTCAGGTAGCCAATATGAGGAAGAGCCTCTTGATTCAGTGC
CAGCTCTCTGGCAAGCTCCTGCAGACCCACGTCACCAAGGAGGGGGAGCGGATTCTCCTCAACCAAGCCA
CTGTCAAATTCCACGTGGACTCCTCCTCTGAGAGCCCCTTCCTCATTCTGCCCATGACATTCTACCATGT
GCTGGATGAGACGAGCCCCCTGAGAGACCTCACACCCCAAAACCTAAAGGAGAAGGAGTTTGAGCTTGTG
GTCCTCCTCAATGCCACTGTGGAATCCACCAGCGCTGTCTGCCAGAGCCGAACATCTTATATCCCAGAGG
AAATCTACTGGGGTTTTGAGTTTGTGCCTGTGGTATCTCTCTCCAAAAATGGAAAATATGTGGCTGATTT
CAGTCAGTTTGAACAGATTCGGAAAAGCCCAGATTGCACATTTTACTGTGCAGATTCTGAGAAACAGCAA
CTCGAGGAGAAGTACAGGCAGGAGGATCAGAGGGAAAGAGAACTGAGGACACTTTTATTACAACAGAGCA
ATGTCTGCCCAACTTTCTTGTACAAAGTGGTTGGTAAGCCTATCCCTAACCCTCTCCTCGGTCTCGATTC
TACGTAG
